Addgene plasmid #147843: pAc5.1B-EGFP-DmMe31B-S291A-dsRNAres_W
Purpose: Insect Expression of DmMe31B-S291A-dsRNAres
Depositing lab: Elisa Izaurralde. Depositing organization: Max Planck Institute for Developmental Biology. Publication: A DDX6-CNOT1 complex and W-binding pockets in CNOT9 reveal direct links between miRNA target recognition and silencing. Chen Y, Boland A, Kuzuoglu-Ozturk D, Bawankar P, Loh B, Chang CT, Weichenrieder O, Izaurralde E. Mol Cell. 2014 Jun 5;54(5):737-50. doi: 10.1016/j.molcel.2014.03.034. Epub 2014 Apr 24. PubMed 24768540.
Backbone
  Vector backbone: Unknown
  Vector type: Insect Expression
Growth in bacteria
  Bacterial resistance: Ampicillin, 100 μg/mL
  Growth temperature: 37°C
  Growth strain: DH5alpha
  Copy number: Low Copy
Gene/Insert
  Gene/Insert name: DmMe31B-S291A-dsRNAres
  Species: D. melanogaster (fly)
  Entrez Gene: me31B (a.k.a. Dmel_CG4916, CG4916, DDX6, Dhh1p/Me31b, DmRH3, Dmel\CG4916, ME31B, Mat31B, Me31B, Me31b, l(2)k06607, me31b)
  Cloning method: Unknown
Terms and licenses: Academic/Nonprofit Terms; Industry Terms: Not Available to Industry
Depositor comments: ORF extracted from NCBI:NM_078809.3. Plasmids from this collection were made available to the research community and donated after the lab closed. Please note that the sequence provided by the depositing laboratory may be theoretical/predicted or based on Sanger sequencing results. There may be discrepancies between sequencing results obtained by Addgene and the depositor sequence. If an Addgene verified sequence is not available, please contact before placing your order to request that our lab fully sequence the plasmid.
How to cite: pAc5.1B-EGFP-DmMe31B-S291A-dsRNAres_W was a gift from Elisa Izaurralde (Addgene plasmid # 147843 ; http://n2t.net/addgene:147843 ; RRID:Addgene_147843)
