[The description below was written by a language model from this plasmid's Addgene catalogue record and pLannotate feature annotations shown in this document.]
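Description:
pAc5.1B-EGFP-DmMe31B-S291A-dsRNAres_W is a 7,444-nt insect expression plasmid. The catalogue lists the backbone as unknown, although the name and the annotated parts point to a pAc5.1-type vector. It is propagated in E. coli using a ColE1/pUC-family origin and selected with ampicillin through a β-lactamase gene driven by its own bla promoter. The origin is annotated as a high-copy type, whereas the catalogue records the plasmid as low copy. Short fragments of a tetracycline resistance gene and of SV40 large T antigen are also annotated; these appear to be non-functional backbone remnants.

The expression cassette is driven by the Drosophila melanogaster actin 5C promoter, a strong constitutive promoter commonly used in cultured fly cells. It directs expression of EGFP followed closely by the coding sequence of Me31B, the fly DDX6 orthologue, an ATP-dependent RNA helicase involved in translational repression and mRNA decapping. This arrangement is consistent with an N-terminal EGFP fusion. A V5 epitope tag is annotated downstream of the ORF, but the record does not show whether it is translated in frame or lies beyond a stop codon. An SV40 polyadenylation signal follows the cassette.

According to its name, the insert carries an S291A point substitution and is "dsRNAres", meaning it has been altered to resist a dsRNA targeting the endogenous transcript. Such designs are typically used in knockdown-and-rescue experiments, in which endogenous Me31B is depleted and the tagged mutant is tested for complementation. The associated publication concerns DDX6–CNOT1 interactions in miRNA-mediated silencing, but the record does not state the specific effect of S291A or the meaning of the "_W" suffix. The depositor notes that the supplied sequence may be theoretical.
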