Features (pLannotate 1.2.2; 10 found; start..end, strand, type, name):
     56..2568    +  promoter       Ac5 promoter: Drosophila melanogaster actin 5C promoter
   2588..3304    +  CDS            EGFP: EGFP is a basic (constitutively fluorescent) green fluorescent protein published in 1996, derived from Aequorea victoria. It is reported to be a rapidly-maturing weak dimer with moderate acid sensitivity.
   3314..4690    +  CDS            me31B: DDX6_DROME - Experimental evidence at protein level: Swiss-Prot protein existence level 1. ATP-dependent RNA helicase which is a core component of a variety of ribonucleoprotein complexes (RNPs) that play critical roles in translational repression and mRNA decapping during embryogenesis, oogenesis, neurogenesis and neurotransmission (PubMed:11546740, PubMed:16256742, PubMed:17178403, PubMed:18590813, PubMed:21267420, PubMed:21447556, PubMed:28875934, PubMed:28388438, PubMed:17982591, PubMed:31114929). Recruits core components and translational repressors to some RNP complexes, and mediates RNP
   4729..4770    +  CDS            V5 tag: epitope tag from simian virus 5
   4870..5004    -  polyA_signal   SV40 poly(A) signal: SV40 polyadenylation signal
   5027..5111    -  CDS            large T antigen (fragment): large T antigen from SV40 (simian virus 40)
   5112..5582    +  CDS            TcR (fragment): tetracycline efflux protein; tet; confers resistance to tetracycline
   5626..6214    -  rep_origin     ori: high-copy-number ColE1/pMB1/pBR322/pUC origin of replication
   6385..7245    -  CDS            AmpR: β-lactamase; bla; confers resistance to ampicillin, carbenicillin, and related antibiotics
   7246..7350    -  promoter       AmpR promoter: bla
>Addgene plasmid #147843 | pAc5.1B-EGFP-DmMe31B-S291A-dsRNAres_W | depositor full sequence | sequence record 290290 | Full Sequence
CTTCAAGGAATTAATTCTATATTCTAAAAACACAAATGATACTTCTAAAAAAAATCATGAATGGCATCAA
CTCTGAATCAAATCTTTGCAGATGCACCTACTTCTCATTTCCACTGTCACATCATTTTTCCAGATCTCGC
TGCCTGTTATGTGGCCCACAAACCAAGACACGTTTTATGGCCATTAAAGCTGGCTGATCGTCGCCAAACA
CCAAATACATATCAATATGTACATTCGAGAAAGAAGCGATCAAAGAAGCGTCTTCGGGCGAGTAGGAGAA
TGCGGAGGAGAAGGAGAACGAGCTGATCTAGTATCTCTCCACAATCCAATGCCAACTGACCAACTGGCCA
TATTCGGAGCAATTTGAAGCCAATTTCCATCGCCTGGCGATCGCTCCATTCTTGGCTATATGTTTTTCAC
CGTTCCCGGGGCCATTTTCAAAGACTCGTCGGTAAGATAAGATTGTGTCACTCGCTGTCTCTCTTCATTT
GTCGAAGAATGCTGAGGAATTTCGCGATGACGTCGGCGAGTATTTTGAAGAATGAGAATAATTTGTATTT
ATACGAAAATCAGTTAGTGGAATTTTCTACAAAAACATGTTATCTATAGATAATTTTGTTGCAAAATATG
TTGACTATGACAAAGATTGTATGTATATACCTTTAATGTATTCTCATTTTCTTATGTATTTATAATGGCA
ATGATGATACTGATGATATTTTAAGATGATGCCAGACCACAGGCTGATTTCTGCGTCTTTTGCCGAACGC
AGTGCATGTGCGGTTGTTGTTTTTTGGAATAGTTTCAATTTTCGGACTGTCCGCTTTGATTTCAGTTTCT
TGGCTTATTCAAAAAGCAAAGTAAAGCCAAAAAAGCGAGATGGCAATACCAAATGCGGCAAAACGGTAGT
GGAAGGAAAGGGGTGCGGGGCAGCGGAAGGAAGGGTGGGGCGGGGCGTGGCGGGGTCTGTGGCTGGGCGC
GACGTCACCGACGTTGGAGCCACTCCTTTGACCATGTGTGCGTGTGTGTATTATTCGTGTCTCGCCACTC
GCCGGTTGTTTTTTTCTTTTTATCTCGCTCTCTCTAGCGCCATCTCGTACGCATGCTCAACGCACCGCAT
GTTGCCGTGTCCTTTATGCGTCATTTTGGCTCGAAATAGGCAATTATTTAAACAAAGATTAGTCAACGAA
AACGCTAAAATAAATAAGTCTACAATATGGTTACTTATTGCCATGTGTGTGCAGCCAACGATAGCAACAA
AAGCAACAACACAGTGGCTTTCCCTCTTTCACTTTTTGTTTGCAAGCGCGTGCGAGCAAGACGGCACGAC
CGGCAAACGCAATTACGCTGACAAAGAGCAGACGAAGTTTTGGCCGAAAAACATCAAGGCGCCTGATACG
AATGCATTTGCAATAACAATTGCGATATTTAATATTGTTTATGAAGCTGTTTGACTTCAAAACACACAAA
AAAAAAAATAAAACAAATTATTTGAAAGAGAATTAGGAATCGGACAGCTTATCGTTACGGGCTAACAGCA
CACCGAGACGAAATAGCTTACCTGACGTCACAGCCTCTGGAAGAACTGCCGCCAAGCAGAGAGAGAGAGA
AAAAGAGGGAGAGCAGCTTAGACCGCATGTGCTTGTGTGTGAGGCGTCTCTCTCTTCGTCTCCTGTTTGC
GCAAACGCATAGACTGCACTGAGAAAATCGATTACCTATTTTTTATGAATGAATATTTGCACTATTACTA
TTCAAAACTATTAAGATAGCAATCACATTCAATAGCCAAATACTATACCACCTGAGCGATGCAACGAAAT
GATCAATTTGAGCAAAAATGCTGCATATTTAGGACGGCATCATTATAGAAATGCTTCTTGCTGTGTACTT
TTCTCTCGTCTGGCAGCTGTTTCGCCGTTATTGTTAAAACCGGCTTAAGTTAGGTGTGTTTTCTACGACT
AGTGATGCCCCTACTAGAAGATGTGTGTTGCACAAATGTCCCTGAATAACCAATTTGAAGTGCAGATAGC
AGTAAACGTAAGCTAATATGAATATTATTTAACTGTAATGTTTTAATATCGCTGGACATTACTAATAAAC
CCACTATAAACACATGTACATATGTATGTTTTGGCATACAATGAGTAGTTGGGGAAAAAATGTGTAAAAG
CACCGTGACCATCACAGCATAAAGATAACCAGCTGAAGTATCGAATATGAGTAACCCCCAAATTGAATCA
CATGCCGCAACTGATAGGACCCATGGAAGTACACTCTTCATGGCGATATACAAGACACACACAAGCACGA
ACACCCAGTTGCGGAGGAAATTCTCCGTAAATGAAAACCCAATCGGCGAACAATTCATACCCATATATGG
TAAAAGTTTTGAACGCGACTTGAGAGCGGAGAGCATTGCGGCTGATAAGGTTTTAGCGCTAAGCGGGCTT
TATAAAACGGGCTGCGGGACCAGTTTTCATATCACTACCGTTTGAGTTCTTGTGCTGTGTGGATACTCCT
CCCGACACAAAGCCGCTCCATCAGCCAGCAGTCGTCTAATCCAGAGACCCCGGATCGGGGTACCAACATG
GTGAGCAAGGGCGAGGAGCTGTTCACCGGGGTGGTGCCCATCCTGGTCGAGCTGGACGGCGACGTAAACG
GCCACAAGTTCAGCGTGTCCGGCGAGGGCGAGGGCGATGCCACCTACGGCAAGCTGACCCTGAAGTTCAT
CTGCACCACCGGCAAGCTGCCCGTGCCCTGGCCCACCCTCGTGACCACCCTGACCTACGGCGTGCAGTGC
TTCAGCCGCTACCCCGACCACATGAAGCAGCACGACTTCTTCAAGTCCGCCATGCCCGAAGGCTACGTCC
AGGAGCGCACCATCTTCTTCAAGGACGACGGCAACTACAAGACCCGCGCCGAGGTGAAGTTCGAGGGCGA
CACCCTGGTGAACCGCATCGAGCTGAAGGGCATCGACTTCAAGGAGGACGGCAACATCCTGGGGCACAAG
CTGGAGTACAACTACAACAGCCACAACGTCTATATCATGGCCGACAAGCAGAAGAACGGCATCAAGGTGA
ACTTCAAGATCCGCCACAACATCGAGGACGGCAGCGTGCAGCTCGCCGACCACTACCAGCAGAACACCCC
CATCGGCGACGGCCCCGTGCTGCTGCCCGACAACCACTACCTGAGCACCCAGTCCGCCCTGAGCAAAGAC
CCCAACGAGAAGCGCGATCACATGGTCCTGCTGGAGTTCGTGACCGCCGCCGGGATCACTCTCGGCATGG
ACGAGCTGTACAAGCCAAGCTTGATGATGACCGAGAAACTGAACTCCGGCCATACCAACCTGACTTCTAA
AGGAATAATTAACGACCTGCAGATAGCCGGTAATACTTCAGATGACATGGGGTGGAAGTCTAAATTAAAA
TTACCACCGAAAGATAATCGGTTTAAGACGACAGACGTTACAGACACACGGGGAAACGAGTTTGAAGAAT
TCTGTTTAAAGCGGGAGTTGCTGATGGGAATCTTTGAAAAAGGTTGGGAACGGCCATCACCGATACAAGA
AGCTGCAATACCAATTGCTCTGTCGGGTAAGGACGTCCTAGCCAGAGCAAAAAATGGAACGGGAAAAACC
GGCGCGTATTGTATACCTGTCCTGGAGCAGATAGATCCTACAAAAGATTATATACAAGCCTTGGTTATGG
TTCCAACACGGGAACTGGCCTTGCAGACATCCCAAATTTGCATAGAATTAGCCAAGCACCTGGACATTAG
AGTTATGGTTACGACAGGTGGAACAATCTTGAAAGACGATATATTGCGAATATACCAGAAGGTCCAGCTA
ATCATCGCAACACCAGGCCGGATTTTGGACCTTATGGACAAAAAGGTAGCAGACATGAGTCACTGTCGAA
TTCTGGTATTAGACGAAGCAGACAAATTGCTATCACTAGACTTCCAGGGAATGTTAGACCACGTCATCTT
AAAACTACCCAAAGACCCTCAAATACTATTGTTCTCGGCCACCTTCCCGTTAACTGTAAAAAATTTCATG
GAGAAGCATTTACGCGAGCCTTACGAGATCAACCTGATGGAGGAGCTAACACTGAAGGGTGTCACTCAGT
ACTATGCATTCGTACAGGAGCGCCAGAAAGTACACTGCTTGAATACGCTCTTTGCGAAGCTGCAGATCAA
TCAGTCTATCATATTCTGCAATTCCACGCAACGTGTCGAGCTATTGGCCAAAAAGATCACAGAGCTTGGA
TATTGCTGTTACTATATACACGCTAAGATGGCCCAGGCACACAGAAATCGAGTATTCCACGATTTCCGCC
AAGGACTCTGTCGCAATCTGGTGTGCTCCGACCTGTTCACCCGTGGTATCGACGTGCAGGCCGTGAATGT
AGTGATCAATTTCGATTTCCCACGAATGGCAGAGACATACTTGCATCGAATTGGTCGCTCAGGACGTTTC
GGTCATTTGGGTATTGCTATTAATCTGATAACCTACGAGGATCGGTTTGATCTGCATCGGATTGAAAAAG
AACTTGGAACCGAAATAAAGCCTATTCCGAAGGTCATAGACCCCGCCCTTTATGTCGCAAACGTTGGCGC
ATCCGTTGGCGATACTTGCAACAACAGTGATCTGAATAATTCTGCGAACGAGGAGGGCAACGTTAGCAAA
TAAGCGGCCGCTCGAGTCTAGAGGGCCCGCGGTTCGAAGGTAAGCCTATCCCTAACCCTCTCCTCGGTCT
CGATTCTACGCGTACCGGTCATCATCACCATCACCATTGAGTTTAAACCCGCTGATCAGCCTCGACTGTG
CCTTCTAAGGCCTGAGCTCGCTGATCAGCCTCGATCGAGGATCCAGACATGATAAGATACATTGATGAGT
TTGGACAAACCACAACTAGAATGCAGTGAAAAAAATGCTTTATTTGTGAAATTTGTGATGCTATTGCTTT
ATTTGTAACCATTATAAGCTGCAATAAACAAGTTAACAACAACAATTGCATTCATTTTATGTTTCAGGTT
CAGGGGGAGGTGTGGGAGGTTTTTTAAAGCAAGTAAAACCTCTACAAATGTGGTATGGCTGATTATGATC
AGTCGACCGATGCCCTTGAGAGCCTTCAACCCAGTCAGCTCCTTCCGGTGGGCGCGGGGCATGACTATCG
TCGCCGCACTTATGACTGTCTTCTTTATCATGCAACTCGTAGGACAGGTGCCGGCAGCGCTCTGGGTCAT
TTTCGGCGAGGACCGCTTTCGCTGGAGCGCGACGATGATCGGCCTGTCGCTTGCGGTATTCGGAATCTTG
CACGCCCTCGCTCAAGCCTTCGTCACTGGTCCCGCCACCAAACGTTTCGGCGAGAAGCAGGCCATTATCG
CCGGCATGGCGGCCGACGCGCTGGGCTACGTCTTGCTGGCGTTCGCGACGCGAGGCTGGATGGCCTTCCC
CATTATGATTCTTCTCGCTTCCGGCGGCATCGGGATGCCCGCGTTGCAGGCCATGCTGTCCAGGCAGGTA
GATGACGACCATCAGGGACAGCTTCAAGGATCGCTCGCGGCTCTTACCAGCCAGCAAAAGGCCAGGAACC
GTAAAAAGGCCGCGTTGCTGGCGTTTTTCCATAGGCTCCGCCCCCCTGACGAGCATCACAAAAATCGACG
CTCAAGTCAGAGGTGGCGAAACCCGACAGGACTATAAAGATACCAGGCGTTTCCCCCTGGAAGCTCCCTC
GTGCGCTCTCCTGTTCCGACCCTGCCGCTTACCGGATACCTGTCCGCCTTTCTCCCTTCGGGAAGCGTGG
CGCTTTCTCAATGCTCACGCTGTAGGTATCTCAGTTCGGTGTAGGTCGTTCGCTCCAAGCTGGGCTGTGT
GCACGAACCCCCCGTTCAGCCCGACCGCTGCGCCTTATCCGGTAACTATCGTCTTGAGTCCAACCCGGTA
AGACACGACTTATCGCCACTGGCAGCAGCCACTGGTAACAGGATTAGCAGAGCGAGGTATGTAGGCGGTG
CTACAGAGTTCTTGAAGTGGTGGCCTAACTACGGCTACACTAGAAGGACAGTATTTGGTATCTGCGCTCT
GCTGAAGCCAGTTACCTTCGGAAAAAGAGTTGGTAGCTCTTGATCCGGCAAACAAACCACCGCTGGTAGC
GGTGGTTTTTTTGTTTGCAAGCAGCAGATTACGCGCAGAAAAAAAGGATCTCAAGAAGATCCTTTGATCT
TTTCTACGGGGTCTGACGCTCAGTGGAACGAAAACTCACGTTAAGGGATTTTGGTCATGAGATTATCAAA
AAGGATCTTCACCTAGATCCTTTTAAATTAAAAATGAAGTTTTAAATCAATCTAAAGTATATATGAGTAA
ACTTGGTCTGACAGTTACCAATGCTTAATCAGTGAGGCACCTATCTCAGCGATCTGTCTATTTCGTTCAT
CCATAGTTGCCTGACTCCCCGTCGTGTAGATAACTACGATACGGGAGGGCTTACCATCTGGCCCCAGTGC
TGCAATGATACCGCGAGACCCACGCTCACCGGCTCCAGATTTATCAGCAATAAACCAGCCAGCCGGAAGG
GCCGAGCGCAGAAGTGGTCCTGCAACTTTATCCGCCTCCATCCAGTCTATTAATTGTTGCCGGGAAGCTA
GAGTAAGTAGTTCGCCAGTTAATAGTTTGCGCAACGTTGTTGCCATTGCTGCAGGCATCGTGGTGTCACG
CTCGTCGTTTGGTATGGCTTCATTCAGCTCCGGTTCCCAACGATCAAGGCGAGTTACATGATCCCCCATG
TTGTGCAAAAAAGCGGTTAGCTCCTTCGGTCCTCCGATCGTTGTCAGAAGTAAGTTGGCCGCAGTGTTAT
CACTCATGGTTATGGCAGCACTGCATAATTCTCTTACTGTCATGCCATCCGTAAGATGCTTTTCTGTGAC
TGGTGAGTACTCAACCAAGTCATTCTGAGAATAGTGTATGCGGCGACCGAGTTGCTCTTGCCCGGCGTCA
ACACGGGATAATACCGCGCCACATAGCAGAACTTTAAAAGTGCTCATCATTGGAAAACGTTCTTCGGGGC
GAAAACTCTCAAGGATCTTACCGCTGTTGAGATCCAGTTCGATGTAACCCACTCGTGCACCCAACTGATC
TTCAGCATCTTTTACTTTCACCAGCGTTTCTGGGTGAGCAAAAACAGGAAGGCAAAATGCCGCAAAAAAG
GGAATAAGGGCGACACGGAAATGTTGAATACTCATACTCTTCCTTTTTCAATATTATTGAAGCATTTATC
AGGGTTATTGTCTCATGAGCGGATACATATTTGAATGTATTTAGAAAAATAAACAAATAGGGGTTCCGCG
CACATTTCCCCGAAAAGTGCCACCTGACGTCTAAGAAACCATTATTATCATGACATTAACCTATAAAAAT
AGGCGTATCACGAGGCCCTTTCGT
